>Addgene plasmid #146005 | pAc5.1B-EGFP-DmSmaug-A642H-V5His6_C | depositor full sequence | sequence record 288450 | Full Sequence
CTTCAAGGAATTAATTCTATATTCTAAAAACACAAATGATACTTCTAAAAAAAATCATGAATGGCATCAA
CTCTGAATCAAATCTTTGCAGATGCACCTACTTCTCATTTCCACTGTCACATCATTTTTCCAGATCTCGC
TGCCTGTTATGTGGCCCACAAACCAAGACACGTTTTATGGCCATTAAAGCTGGCTGATCGTCGCCAAACA
CCAAATACATATCAATATGTACATTCGAGAAAGAAGCGATCAAAGAAGCGTCTTCGGGCGAGTAGGAGAA
TGCGGAGGAGAAGGAGAACGAGCTGATCTAGTATCTCTCCACAATCCAATGCCAACTGACCAACTGGCCA
TATTCGGAGCAATTTGAAGCCAATTTCCATCGCCTGGCGATCGCTCCATTCTTGGCTATATGTTTTTCAC
CGTTCCCGGGGCCATTTTCAAAGACTCGTCGGTAAGATAAGATTGTGTCACTCGCTGTCTCTCTTCATTT
GTCGAAGAATGCTGAGGAATTTCGCGATGACGTCGGCGAGTATTTTGAAGAATGAGAATAATTTGTATTT
ATACGAAAATCAGTTAGTGGAATTTTCTACAAAAACATGTTATCTATAGATAATTTTGTTGCAAAATATG
TTGACTATGACAAAGATTGTATGTATATACCTTTAATGTATTCTCATTTTCTTATGTATTTATAATGGCA
ATGATGATACTGATGATATTTTAAGATGATGCCAGACCACAGGCTGATTTCTGCGTCTTTTGCCGAACGC
AGTGCATGTGCGGTTGTTGTTTTTTGGAATAGTTTCAATTTTCGGACTGTCCGCTTTGATTTCAGTTTCT
TGGCTTATTCAAAAAGCAAAGTAAAGCCAAAAAAGCGAGATGGCAATACCAAATGCGGCAAAACGGTAGT
GGAAGGAAAGGGGTGCGGGGCAGCGGAAGGAAGGGTGGGGCGGGGCGTGGCGGGGTCTGTGGCTGGGCGC
GACGTCACCGACGTTGGAGCCACTCCTTTGACCATGTGTGCGTGTGTGTATTATTCGTGTCTCGCCACTC
GCCGGTTGTTTTTTTCTTTTTATCTCGCTCTCTCTAGCGCCATCTCGTACGCATGCTCAACGCACCGCAT
GTTGCCGTGTCCTTTATGCGTCATTTTGGCTCGAAATAGGCAATTATTTAAACAAAGATTAGTCAACGAA
AACGCTAAAATAAATAAGTCTACAATATGGTTACTTATTGCCATGTGTGTGCAGCCAACGATAGCAACAA
AAGCAACAACACAGTGGCTTTCCCTCTTTCACTTTTTGTTTGCAAGCGCGTGCGAGCAAGACGGCACGAC
CGGCAAACGCAATTACGCTGACAAAGAGCAGACGAAGTTTTGGCCGAAAAACATCAAGGCGCCTGATACG
AATGCATTTGCAATAACAATTGCGATATTTAATATTGTTTATGAAGCTGTTTGACTTCAAAACACACAAA
AAAAAAAATAAAACAAATTATTTGAAAGAGAATTAGGAATCGGACAGCTTATCGTTACGGGCTAACAGCA
CACCGAGACGAAATAGCTTACCTGACGTCACAGCCTCTGGAAGAACTGCCGCCAAGCAGAGAGAGAGAGA
AAAAGAGGGAGAGCAGCTTAGACCGCATGTGCTTGTGTGTGAGGCGTCTCTCTCTTCGTCTCCTGTTTGC
GCAAACGCATAGACTGCACTGAGAAAATCGATTACCTATTTTTTATGAATGAATATTTGCACTATTACTA
TTCAAAACTATTAAGATAGCAATCACATTCAATAGCCAAATACTATACCACCTGAGCGATGCAACGAAAT
GATCAATTTGAGCAAAAATGCTGCATATTTAGGACGGCATCATTATAGAAATGCTTCTTGCTGTGTACTT
TTCTCTCGTCTGGCAGCTGTTTCGCCGTTATTGTTAAAACCGGCTTAAGTTAGGTGTGTTTTCTACGACT
AGTGATGCCCCTACTAGAAGATGTGTGTTGCACAAATGTCCCTGAATAACCAATTTGAAGTGCAGATAGC
AGTAAACGTAAGCTAATATGAATATTATTTAACTGTAATGTTTTAATATCGCTGGACATTACTAATAAAC
CCACTATAAACACATGTACATATGTATGTTTTGGCATACAATGAGTAGTTGGGGAAAAAATGTGTAAAAG
CACCGTGACCATCACAGCATAAAGATAACCAGCTGAAGTATCGAATATGAGTAACCCCCAAATTGAATCA
CATGCCGCAACTGATAGGACCCATGGAAGTACACTCTTCATGGCGATATACAAGACACACACAAGCACGA
ACACCCAGTTGCGGAGGAAATTCTCCGTAAATGAAAACCCAATCGGCGAACAATTCATACCCATATATGG
TAAAAGTTTTGAACGCGACTTGAGAGCGGAGAGCATTGCGGCTGATAAGGTTTTAGCGCTAAGCGGGCTT
TATAAAACGGGCTGCGGGACCAGTTTTCATATCACTACCGTTTGAGTTCTTGTGCTGTGTGGATACTCCT
CCCGACACAAAGCCGCTCCATCAGCCAGCAGTCGTCTAATCCAGAGACCCCGGATCGGGGTACCAACATG
GTGAGCAAGGGCGAGGAGCTGTTCACCGGGGTGGTGCCCATCCTGGTCGAGCTGGACGGCGACGTAAACG
GCCACAAGTTCAGCGTGTCCGGCGAGGGCGAGGGCGATGCCACCTACGGCAAGCTGACCCTGAAGTTCAT
CTGCACCACCGGCAAGCTGCCCGTGCCCTGGCCCACCCTCGTGACCACCCTGACCTACGGCGTGCAGTGC
TTCAGCCGCTACCCCGACCACATGAAGCAGCACGACTTCTTCAAGTCCGCCATGCCCGAAGGCTACGTCC
AGGAGCGCACCATCTTCTTCAAGGACGACGGCAACTACAAGACCCGCGCCGAGGTGAAGTTCGAGGGCGA
CACCCTGGTGAACCGCATCGAGCTGAAGGGCATCGACTTCAAGGAGGACGGCAACATCCTGGGGCACAAG
CTGGAGTACAACTACAACAGCCACAACGTCTATATCATGGCCGACAAGCAGAAGAACGGCATCAAGGTGA
ACTTCAAGATCCGCCACAACATCGAGGACGGCAGCGTGCAGCTCGCCGACCACTACCAGCAGAACACCCC
CATCGGCGACGGCCCCGTGCTGCTGCCCGACAACCACTACCTGAGCACCCAGTCCGCCCTGAGCAAAGAC
CCCAACGAGAAGCGCGATCACATGGTCCTGCTGGAGTTCGTGACCGCCGCCGGGATCACTCTCGGCATGG
ACGAGCTGTACAAGCCAAGCTTGAATTCTGCAGATATCATGAAGTACGCAACTGGAACTGACAACGCGAT
GACCTCCGGCATCAGCGGCCAAACCAATAACTCTAACAGTGCATCCAACGAGATGCAGCCAACCACATCA
ACGCCTACTGCAGCCCACAAGGAGGCCACATCAACGGCCACGACGACGGCGACATACGCCAATGGCAATC
CCAATTCTAACGCCAATCCCAGCCAGAGCCAGCCGTCCAATGCGCTGTTTTGCGAGCAGGTGACCACAGT
GACAAATCTCTTCGAGAAGTGGAACGACTGCGAGCGAACCGTCGTGATGTACGCGCTGCTCAAGCGGCTG
CGCTACCCGAGCCTCAAGTTTCTACAGTATTCTATCGACAGCAACCTGACCCAGAACCTGGGCACCTCGC
AGACCAATCTGAGCAGCGTGGTTATTGACATCAATGCCAACAATCCGGTGTACCTGCAGAATCTACTCAA
CGCCTACAAGACGTTCCAGCCATGTGACCTGCTCGACGCCATGTCCTCCTCGTCGTCCGACAAGGACTCG
ATGCCATGTTACGGCAGTGACTTCCAGATCACCACATCAGCGCAGTGTGACGAGCGAAAGCTGTATGCCC
GCAAGGAGGACATTCTGCATGAAGTACTGAACATGCTGCCTCTGCTGAAGCCGGGCAATGAGGAGGCCAA
GCTTATCTACCTGACCCTCATACCAGTTGCCGTCAAGGACACCATGCAGCAAATTGTGCCCACGGAGTTG
GTGCAGCAGATCTTCTCGTACCTACTCATCCATCCAGCTATCACCAGCGAGGACAGACGTTCGCTCAACA
TTTGGCTGCGTCACTTGGAGGATCATATCCAAGCGGCTGCGGCGGGCCTGACAAATCGCAGTTACTTCCT
GCAGCCCTCGCCGCAACTGGTCGCTGGTGGTAGCTCAACAGGCAGTGGTAGCTGTTCCTCTTCGGCGACC
AGCTCTTCGACAGCATCCTGTTCGTCGGTGGCCTCATCCTCGTTGTGCCCCGCAAGCGGCAGCCGTTCCT
CACGCACCAACGACTGGCAAACGATCGCCCCGCCCAGCAAGCAATTGCAAAACAAATTGGCCGGTGATTG
GCGTGGCAATGGAGGCGGCAGCTCCAGCGGGTCGATCAATCCACTCTGTGATAATCTTAATGGTATTACC
CTGAACGAATTAGCTTCTAGTCAGAACAGTCTCGGCCTGTCGCTGGAGGGCAGCTCTTCCCTGGTCAACG
GTGTGGTCGCTGGTGCAGGCTCTATGTTGGGAATCGCTGGTGGCGACGATCATGACACGTCATTTAGCAA
GAATGGCACGGAGATTCTCGATTTTGACCCGGTGACGGCGGACATGGGTGAGGCCTGTAGTCTGGCCAGC
AGTAGCCTTTGTGGACGTAACGGTGGAAATCCTGTTGAGGATCGATCGCAACCTCCGCCGAATCTTCAGC
AGCAATTGCTTCAGCCTCCTCCCTATGCCTCGATCCTTATGGGAAACGTGGGCGATCAGTTTGGAGAGAT
CAACCGGTGGAGCCTGGACAGCAAGATTGCAGCCCTGAAGACGCGGCGCTCTAACAGCCTCACCACGCAA
ACGATCTCTAGCTGTTCCAGCTCGTCTAACTCATCGGTGATCACGGTCAATGACAACTGCTCCAATTCAA
CGGAGAATCTGGCACAGTTTGCCAACAAGCCCCGTAGTTTTTCCTTATCGATTGAGCATCAGCGCGGCGC
CTTGATGAACAGCGGTTCCGATACTCGTCTGGATGAATTCAAGCCCAATTATATTAAGTTCCACACGCGC
AACGTGGGCATGTCGGGAATCGGACTCTGGCTAAAATCCTTGCGTCTGCACAAGTACATCGAGCTGTTCA
AGAACATGACGTACGAGGAAATGCTCTTGATCACCGAGGACTTTCTGCAGAGTGTTGGCGTCACCAAGGG
CCACTCCCACAAGCTTGCCCTTTGCATTGATAAGCTGAAGGAACGGGCCAATATTCTTAACCGGGTAGAA
CAAGAACTGCTATCGGGTCAAATGGAGCTGAGCACGGCGGTTGAGGAGCTAACAAATATTGTGCTGACAC
CAATGAAGCCACTGGAGTCTCCAGGACCACCGGAGGAAAACATTGGTCTGCGTTTTCTTAAGGTCATTGA
CATTGTGACCAATACGTTGCAGCAGGATCCGTATGCTGTCCAAGACGACGAGACTTTGGGTGTGCTTATG
TGGATTCTAGACCGTTCTATCCACAACGAGGCATTTATGAATCATGCCAGTCAACTCAAGGACCTGAAGT
TTAAGTTGTCCAAGATGAAGATCTCCATGGTTCCCAAAATGCATCACGTTAAGCCAGCCGGCGTCGGGCC
AAACAATGGGAACATTAACAAGCCAAGATGGAATGGTAAGACTCGCAAATGCGATACTAAAAATGGCAGC
AACGATAGGATTAACAACCGCAAAAACTCCAACGACATGCTAAACTTTTCGCTAAATTGCCTGCCACACC
CGCTGCCCCATCATTCGCAGCAGGCTCCGCCGCCTCTGCCACAGTTTGACTACAACGGCTATGGCGGCGG
TCCATCCCATCAGCCGCAGTACAAGAGCTCCTCGTACCCAAGCTTCATGGGTAATCCTCAGCAGCAGCCA
CCACCGCCGCCGTCTAGTAAGTCGCATCATCATCCCCAGCAGATGCAACAGATGCTGCAGCAACACAACC
ACTTTCCAGCGCTGCCTCAGCAGACGCCACCACAATCGCATCGCCGGTCGCTGAATAATCTTATTCTGGT
GGCCGGAGGTCCGCAGCAACCGCAGCAATTGATCTTTAAGCCCGGTCAGGGAGTGCTCACCAACAACGGA
TCTAACGACAACCTGGTATTGGAACGCAATCAGCAGTCGCAGCAGCAGAGAAAACTTAGCGGAGGAGTGT
CCAGTGCGGAGCAACAACCAAAGAAGACCATGGCCGCTGTTGTGATGGAAAATTTGGCCAAATTTGATCA
ACATTTTACGCTATTCCGCTCGAGTCTAGAGGGCCCGCGGTTCGAAGGTAAGCCTATCCCTAACCCTCTC
CTCGGTCTCGATTCTACGCGTACCGGTCATCATCACCATCACCATTGAGTTTAAACCCGCTGATCAGCCT
CGACTGTGCCTTCTAAGGCCTGAGCTCGCTGATCAGCCTCGATCGAGGATCCAGACATGATAAGATACAT
TGATGAGTTTGGACAAACCACAACTAGAATGCAGTGAAAAAAATGCTTTATTTGTGAAATTTGTGATGCT
ATTGCTTTATTTGTAACCATTATAAGCTGCAATAAACAAGTTAACAACAACAATTGCATTCATTTTATGT
TTCAGGTTCAGGGGGAGGTGTGGGAGGTTTTTTAAAGCAAGTAAAACCTCTACAAATGTGGTATGGCTGA
TTATGATCAGTCGACCGATGCCCTTGAGAGCCTTCAACCCAGTCAGCTCCTTCCGGTGGGCGCGGGGCAT
GACTATCGTCGCCGCACTTATGACTGTCTTCTTTATCATGCAACTCGTAGGACAGGTGCCGGCAGCGCTC
TGGGTCATTTTCGGCGAGGACCGCTTTCGCTGGAGCGCGACGATGATCGGCCTGTCGCTTGCGGTATTCG
GAATCTTGCACGCCCTCGCTCAAGCCTTCGTCACTGGTCCCGCCACCAAACGTTTCGGCGAGAAGCAGGC
CATTATCGCCGGCATGGCGGCCGACGCGCTGGGCTACGTCTTGCTGGCGTTCGCGACGCGAGGCTGGATG
GCCTTCCCCATTATGATTCTTCTCGCTTCCGGCGGCATCGGGATGCCCGCGTTGCAGGCCATGCTGTCCA
GGCAGGTAGATGACGACCATCAGGGACAGCTTCAAGGATCGCTCGCGGCTCTTACCAGCCAGCAAAAGGC
CAGGAACCGTAAAAAGGCCGCGTTGCTGGCGTTTTTCCATAGGCTCCGCCCCCCTGACGAGCATCACAAA
AATCGACGCTCAAGTCAGAGGTGGCGAAACCCGACAGGACTATAAAGATACCAGGCGTTTCCCCCTGGAA
GCTCCCTCGTGCGCTCTCCTGTTCCGACCCTGCCGCTTACCGGATACCTGTCCGCCTTTCTCCCTTCGGG
AAGCGTGGCGCTTTCTCAATGCTCACGCTGTAGGTATCTCAGTTCGGTGTAGGTCGTTCGCTCCAAGCTG
GGCTGTGTGCACGAACCCCCCGTTCAGCCCGACCGCTGCGCCTTATCCGGTAACTATCGTCTTGAGTCCA
ACCCGGTAAGACACGACTTATCGCCACTGGCAGCAGCCACTGGTAACAGGATTAGCAGAGCGAGGTATGT
AGGCGGTGCTACAGAGTTCTTGAAGTGGTGGCCTAACTACGGCTACACTAGAAGGACAGTATTTGGTATC
TGCGCTCTGCTGAAGCCAGTTACCTTCGGAAAAAGAGTTGGTAGCTCTTGATCCGGCAAACAAACCACCG
CTGGTAGCGGTGGTTTTTTTGTTTGCAAGCAGCAGATTACGCGCAGAAAAAAAGGATCTCAAGAAGATCC
TTTGATCTTTTCTACGGGGTCTGACGCTCAGTGGAACGAAAACTCACGTTAAGGGATTTTGGTCATGAGA
TTATCAAAAAGGATCTTCACCTAGATCCTTTTAAATTAAAAATGAAGTTTTAAATCAATCTAAAGTATAT
ATGAGTAAACTTGGTCTGACAGTTACCAATGCTTAATCAGTGAGGCACCTATCTCAGCGATCTGTCTATT
TCGTTCATCCATAGTTGCCTGACTCCCCGTCGTGTAGATAACTACGATACGGGAGGGCTTACCATCTGGC
CCCAGTGCTGCAATGATACCGCGAGACCCACGCTCACCGGCTCCAGATTTATCAGCAATAAACCAGCCAG
CCGGAAGGGCCGAGCGCAGAAGTGGTCCTGCAACTTTATCCGCCTCCATCCAGTCTATTAATTGTTGCCG
GGAAGCTAGAGTAAGTAGTTCGCCAGTTAATAGTTTGCGCAACGTTGTTGCCATTGCTGCAGGCATCGTG
GTGTCACGCTCGTCGTTTGGTATGGCTTCATTCAGCTCCGGTTCCCAACGATCAAGGCGAGTTACATGAT
CCCCCATGTTGTGCAAAAAAGCGGTTAGCTCCTTCGGTCCTCCGATCGTTGTCAGAAGTAAGTTGGCCGC
AGTGTTATCACTCATGGTTATGGCAGCACTGCATAATTCTCTTACTGTCATGCCATCCGTAAGATGCTTT
TCTGTGACTGGTGAGTACTCAACCAAGTCATTCTGAGAATAGTGTATGCGGCGACCGAGTTGCTCTTGCC
CGGCGTCAACACGGGATAATACCGCGCCACATAGCAGAACTTTAAAAGTGCTCATCATTGGAAAACGTTC
TTCGGGGCGAAAACTCTCAAGGATCTTACCGCTGTTGAGATCCAGTTCGATGTAACCCACTCGTGCACCC
AACTGATCTTCAGCATCTTTTACTTTCACCAGCGTTTCTGGGTGAGCAAAAACAGGAAGGCAAAATGCCG
CAAAAAAGGGAATAAGGGCGACACGGAAATGTTGAATACTCATACTCTTCCTTTTTCAATATTATTGAAG
CATTTATCAGGGTTATTGTCTCATGAGCGGATACATATTTGAATGTATTTAGAAAAATAAACAAATAGGG
GTTCCGCGCACATTTCCCCGAAAAGTGCCACCTGACGTCTAAGAAACCATTATTATCATGACATTAACCT
ATAAAAATAGGCGTATCACGAGGCCCTTTCGT
Features (pLannotate 1.2.2; 10 found; start..end, strand, type, name):
     56..2568    +  promoter       Ac5 promoter: Drosophila melanogaster actin 5C promoter
   2588..3304    +  CDS            EGFP: EGFP is a basic (constitutively fluorescent) green fluorescent protein published in 1996, derived from Aequorea victoria. It is reported to be a rapidly-maturing weak dimer with moderate acid sensitivity.
   3329..6316    +  CDS            smg: SMG_DROME - Experimental evidence at protein level: Swiss-Prot protein existence level 1. Translation regulator that binds to the 3'-UTR of specific mRNAs such as nanos (nos) and prevents their translation. Prevents translation of unlocalized nos in the bulk cytoplasm via the recruitment of cup. From Drosophila melanogaster (Fruit fly).
   6347..6388    +  CDS            V5 tag: epitope tag from simian virus 5
   6488..6622    -  polyA_signal   SV40 poly(A) signal: SV40 polyadenylation signal
   6645..6729    -  CDS            large T antigen (fragment): large T antigen from SV40 (simian virus 40)
   6730..7200    +  CDS            TcR (fragment): tetracycline efflux protein; tet; confers resistance to tetracycline
   7244..7832    -  rep_origin     ori: high-copy-number ColE1/pMB1/pBR322/pUC origin of replication
   8003..8863    -  CDS            AmpR: β-lactamase; bla; confers resistance to ampicillin, carbenicillin, and related antibiotics
   8864..8968    -  promoter       AmpR promoter: bla
