[The description below was written by a language model from this plasmid's Addgene catalogue record and pLannotate feature annotations shown in this document.]
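Description:
pAc5.1B-EGFP-DmSmaug-A642H-V5His6_C is a 9,062 nt insect expression plasmid for producing a GFP-tagged point mutant of the Drosophila melanogaster translational regulator Smaug (smg, CG5263). The catalogue lists the backbone as unknown, although the name and annotated parts point to a pAc5.1-type vector. In bacteria it is maintained through a ColE1/pUC-type origin and selected with ampicillin via the β-lactamase gene and its bla promoter. The feature annotation calls the origin high copy, whereas the repository entry lists the plasmid as low copy. No marker for selection in insect cells is annotated. Short fragments annotated as SV40 large T antigen and the tetracycline resistance gene appear to be non-functional backbone remnants.

Expression is driven by the constitutive Drosophila actin 5C promoter. Downstream lies EGFP, followed closely by the Smaug coding sequence, an arrangement consistent with an N-terminal EGFP fusion that allows the protein to be visualised or captured through the fluorescent tag. A V5 epitope is annotated after the insert and the name indicates a V5-His6 cassette, but the His6 element is not annotated and the record does not say whether these C-terminal tags are read through in frame. An SV40 polyadenylation signal is annotated after the cassette.

The insert carries the A642H substitution. Relative to the NCBI reference it also has ten silent mutations and a deletion of residues 961–963. Smaug binds the 3′ UTRs of mRNAs such as nanos and represses their translation, in part by recruiting Cup. The record does not state the functional consequence of A642H. The stated purpose is simply insect expression of this mutant, and the depositor sequence may be theoretical rather than fully verified.
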