Addgene plasmid #146005: pAc5.1B-EGFP-DmSmaug-A642H-V5His6_C
Purpose: Insect Expression of DmSmaug-A642H
Depositing lab: Elisa Izaurralde. Depositing organization: Max Planck Institute for Developmental Biology.
Backbone
  Vector backbone: Unknown
  Vector type: Insect Expression
Growth in bacteria
  Bacterial resistance: Ampicillin, 100 μg/mL
  Growth temperature: 37°C
  Growth strain: DH5alpha
  Copy number: Low Copy
Gene/Insert
  Gene/Insert name: DmSmaug-A642H
  Species: D. melanogaster (fly)
  Mutation: 10 silent mutations and a deletion of the AA 961-963 compared to the sequence given by NCBI: NM_079263.2
  Entrez Gene: smg (a.k.a. Dmel_CG5263, CG5263, D69, Dmel\CG5263, SMG, SmG, Smaug, Smg, anon-D69, anonD69)
  Cloning method: Unknown
Terms and licenses: Academic/Nonprofit Terms; Industry Terms: Not Available to Industry
Depositor comments: Plasmids from this collection were made available to the research community and donated after the lab closed. Please note that the sequence provided by the depositing laboratory may be theoretical/predicted or based on Sanger sequencing results. There may be discrepancies between sequencing results obtained by Addgene and the depositor sequence. If an Addgene verified sequence is not available, please contact before placing your order to request that our lab fully sequence the plasmid.
How to cite: pAc5.1B-EGFP-DmSmaug-A642H-V5His6_C was a gift from Elisa Izaurralde (Addgene plasmid # 146005 ; http://n2t.net/addgene:146005 ; RRID:Addgene_146005)
